Addgene plasmid #79962: pCMV-EPN-47
Purpose: Myr1-12GS-I3-01-myc-22GS-Late9 (modified)
Depositing lab: Neil King. Depositing organization: University of Washington. Publication: Designed proteins induce the formation of nanocage-containing extracellular vesicles. Votteler J, Ogohara C, Yi S, Hsia Y, Nattermann U, Belnap DM, King NP, Sundquist WI. Nature. 2016 Dec 8;540(7632):292-295. doi: 10.1038/nature20607. Epub 2016 Nov 30. PubMed 27919066.
Backbone
  Vector backbone: pCMV
  Backbone size w/o insert (bp): 5443
  Modifications to backbone: Inserts were cloned into the Kpn1 and Xho1 sites
  Vector type: Mammalian Expression, Bacterial Expression
  Selectable markers: Neomycin (select with G418)
Growth in bacteria
  Bacterial resistance: Ampicillin, 100 μg/mL
  Growth temperature: 37°C
  Growth strain: DH5alpha
  Copy number: High Copy
Gene/Insert
  Gene/Insert name: EPN-47
Terms and licenses: Academic/Nonprofit Terms; Industry Terms: Not Available to Industry
How to cite: pCMV-EPN-47 was a gift from Neil King (Addgene plasmid # 79962 ; http://n2t.net/addgene:79962 ; RRID:Addgene_79962)
