[The description below was written by a language model from this plasmid's Addgene catalogue record.]
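Description:
pCMV-EPN-47 is a mammalian expression plasmid built on a pCMV backbone (about 5.4 kb without the insert), with the coding sequence cloned between the KpnI and XhoI sites. It is maintained in E. coli as a high-copy plasmid under ampicillin selection, and it carries a neomycin resistance marker that allows G418 selection of transfected mammalian cells. The record also lists it as a bacterial expression vector. No feature table is provided, so the promoter is not explicitly stated; the backbone name implies a CMV promoter driving the insert, but the origin of replication, polyadenylation signal and other backbone elements are not documented here.

The insert, EPN-47, encodes a designed fusion protein described as Myr1-12GS-I3-01-myc-22GS-Late9 (modified). Read from N- to C-terminus, this is a myristoylation signal variant (Myr1), a 12-residue glycine-serine linker, the I3-01 self-assembling nanocage subunit, a myc epitope tag for detection, a 22-residue glycine-serine linker, and a modified version of a late-domain element designated Late9. The nature of the modification is not stated. In this architecture, the myristoylation signal would direct membrane association, I3-01 provides self-assembly into a protein cage, and a late domain is the kind of motif that recruits the cellular ESCRT machinery for membrane budding. Consistent with the associated study on designed proteins that induce formation of nanocage-containing extracellular vesicles, the construct is one member of a series of variants used to test how the membrane-binding, assembly and release modules combine to drive release of enveloped protein nanocages from mammalian cells.
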