>Addgene plasmid #79962 | pCMV-EPN-47 | addgene partial sequence | sequence record 162125 | CMV-F 5'-CGCAAATGGGCGGTAGGCGTG-3'
CTCTCTGGCTAACTAGAGAACCCACTGCTTACTGGCTTATCGAAATTAATACGACTCACTATAGGGAGAC
CCAAGCTGGCTAGCGTTTAAACGGGCCCTCTAGAATTATCGATCCGGAGGTACCATGGGTGCGCGTGCGT
CTGGTTCTAAATCTGGCTCCGGCTCTGACTCTGGTAGCAAGATCGAAGAGCTGTTCAAGAAACACAAGAT
CGTTGCCGTGCTGCGTGCCAATAGTGTGGAAGAAGCGAAAAAGAAAGCGCTGGCGGTTTTCCTGGGCGGC
GTTCATCTGATTGAAATTACCTTTACCGTGCCGGATGCGGATACCGTGATTAAGGAACTGAGCTTTCTGA
AGGAAATGGGCGCGATTATTGGTGCGGGCACCGTGACCAGCGTGGAGCAGTGCCGTAAAGCGGTGGAAAG
TGGCGCCGAATTCATTGTGAGTCCGCACCTGGACGAGGAAATTAGCCAATTTTGCAAGGAGAAGGGTGTG
TTCTATATGCCAGGCGTTATGACCCCGACCGAACTGGTGAAAGCCATGAAACTGGGCCATACCATCTTAA
AACTGTTTCCGGGTGAGGTGGTGGGTCCGCAGTTTGTTAAAGCGATGAAAGGTCCGTTTCCGAATGTGAA
ATTTGTGCCAACCGGCGGTGTTAATCTGGACAATGTGTGCGAATGGTTCAAAGCGGGCGTGCTGGCCGTG
GGCGTGGGCAGCGCGTTAGTGAAAGGCACCCCGGTGGAAGTGGCGGAAAAGGCCAAGGCGTTCGTTGAGA
AGATTCGTGGCTGCACCGAACAGAAACTGATTAGCGAAGAAGATCTGGGCAGCGGCAGTGGCGACGGCGG
TCGTGGTAGCCGTGGCGGCGATGGTAGCGGCGGTAGCAGCGGTTACCCGGACCTGGGTGGTTCCTGACTC
GAGAAGCTTGCTAGCAGATCTTTTTCCCTCTGCCAAAAATTATGGGGGACATCATG
