>Addgene plasmid #79962 | pCMV-EPN-47 | addgene partial sequence | sequence record 162126 | Bglob-pA-R 5'-ttttggcagagggaaaaaga-3'
AGGTCCGGGTAACCGCTGCTACCGCCGCTACCATCGCCGCCACGGCTACCACGACCGCCGTCGCCACTGC
CGCTGCCCAGATCTTCTTCGCTAATCAGTTTCTGTTCGGTGCAGCCACGAATCTTCTCAACGAACGCCTT
GGCCTTTTCCGCCACTTCCACCGGGGTGCCTTTCACTAACGCGCTGCCCACGCCCACGGCCAGCACGCCC
GCTTTGAACCATTCGCACACATTGTCCAGATTAACACCGCCGGTTGGCACAAATTTCACATTCGGAAACG
GACCTTTCATCGCTTTAACAAACTGCGGACCCACCACCTCACCCGGAAACAGTTTTAAGATGGTATGGCC
CAGTTTCATGGCTTTCACCAGTTCGGTCGGGGTCATAACGCCTGGCATATAGAACACACCCTTCTCCTTG
CAAAATTGGCTAATTTCCTCGTCCAGGTGCGGACTCACAATGAATTCGGCGCCACTTTCCACCGCTTTAC
GGCACTGCTCCACGCTGGTCACGGTGCCCGCACCAATAATCGCGCCCATTTCCTTCAGAAAGCTCAGTTC
CTTAATCACGGTATCCGCATCCGGCACGGTAAAGGTAATTTCAATCAGATGAACGCCGCCCAGGAAAACC
GCCAGCGCTTTCTTTTTCGCTTCTTCCACACTATTGGCACGCAGCACGGCAACGATCTTGTGTTTCTTGA
ACAGCTCTTCGATCTTGCTACCAGAGTCAGAGCCGGAGCCAGATTTAGAACCAGACGCACGCGCACCCAT
GGTACCTCCGGATCGATAATTCTAGAGGGCCCGTTTAAACGCTAGCCAGCTTGGGTCTCCCTATAGTGAG
TCGTATTAATTTCGATAAGCCAGTAAGCAGTGGGTTCTCTAGTTAGCCAGAGAGCTCTGCTTATATAGAC
CTCCCACCGTACACGCCTACCGCCCATTTGCGTCAATGGGGGCGGA
