>Addgene plasmid #79962 | pCMV-EPN-47 | depositor partial sequence | sequence record 162127 | EPN-47
CTAGAATTATCGATCCGGAGGTACCATGGGTGCGCGTGCGTCTGGTTCTAAATCTGGCTCCGGCTCTGAC
TCTGGTAGCAAGATCGAAGAGCTGTTCAAGAAACACAAGATCGTTGCCGTGCTGCGTGCCAATAGTGTGG
AAGAAGCGAAAAAGAAAGCGCTGGCGGTTTTCCTGGGCGGCGTTCATCTGATTGAAATTACCTTTACCGT
GCCGGATGCGGATACCGTGATTAAGGAACTGAGCTTTCTGAAGGAAATGGGCGCGATTATTGGTGCGGGC
ACCGTGACCAGCGTGGAGCAGTGCCGTAAAGCGGTGGAAAGTGGCGCCGAATTCATTGTGAGTCCGCACC
TGGACGAGGAAATTAGCCAATTTTGCAAGGAGAAGGGTGTGTTCTATATGCCAGGCGTTATGACCCCGAC
CGAACTGGTGAAAGCCATGAAACTGGGCCATACCATCTTAAAACTGTTTCCGGGTGAGGTGGTGGGTCCG
CAGTTTGTTAAAGCGATGAAAGGTCCGTTTCCGAATGTGAAATTTGTGCCAACCGGCGGTGTTAATCTGG
ACAATGTGTGCGAATGGTTCAAAGCGGGCGTGCTGGCCGTGGGCGTGGGCAGCGCGTTAGTGAAAGGCAC
CCCGGTGGAAGTGGCGGAAAAGGCCAAGGCGTTCGTTGAGAAGATTCGTGGCTGCACCGAACAGAAACTG
ATTAGCGAAGAAGATCTGGGCAGCGGCAGTGGCGACGGCGGTCGTGGTAGCCGTGGCGGCGATGGTAGCG
GCGGTAGCAGCGGTTACCCGGACCTGGGTGGTTCCTGACTCGAGAAGCTTGCTAGCAGATCTT
